Addgene plasmid #103960: pcDNA3.1-R1ACR_447-EYFP
Purpose: Anion channelrhodopsin from Rhodomonas sp. (CCMP768) for expression in mammalian cells
Depositing lab: John Spudich. Depositing organization: University of Texas Health Science Center at Houston. Publication: The Expanding Family of Natural Anion Channelrhodopsins Reveals Large Variations in Kinetics, Conductance, and Spectral Sensitivity. Govorunova EG, Sineshchekov OA, Rodarte EM, Janz R, Morelle O, Melkonian M, Wong GK, Spudich JL. Sci Rep. 2017 Mar 3;7:43358. doi: 10.1038/srep43358. PubMed 28256618.
Backbone
  Vector backbone: pcDNA3.1
  Backbone manufacturer: Invitrogen
  Backbone size w/o insert (bp): 6217
  Total vector size (bp): 7800
  Modifications to backbone: EYFP was cloned between NotI and XbaI sites
  Vector type: Mammalian Expression
Growth in bacteria
  Bacterial resistance: Ampicillin, 100 μg/mL
  Growth temperature: 37°C
  Growth strain: DH5alpha
  Copy number: High Copy
Gene/Insert
  Gene/Insert name: Anion channelrhodopsin R1ACR_447
  Species: Rhodomonas sp.
  Insert size (bp): 900
  Mutation: human codon optimized
  GenBank ID: KX879686
  Promoter: CMV
  Tag / fusion protein: EYFP (C terminal on backbone)
  Cloning method: Restriction Enzyme; 5′ cloning site BamHI (not destroyed); 3′ cloning site NotI (not destroyed)
  Sequencing primers: 5′ T7
Terms and licenses: Academic/Nonprofit Terms; Industry Terms: Not Available to Industry
How to cite: pcDNA3.1-R1ACR_447-EYFP was a gift from John Spudich (Addgene plasmid # 103960 ; http://n2t.net/addgene:103960 ; RRID:Addgene_103960)
