[The description below was written by a language model from this plasmid's Addgene catalogue record and pLannotate feature annotations shown in this document.]
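Description:
pcDNA3.1-R1ACR_447-EYFP is a mammalian expression plasmid built on the Invitrogen pcDNA3.1 backbone. It carries a human codon-optimized anion channelrhodopsin, R1ACR_447, from the cryptophyte alga Rhodomonas sp. The roughly 900 bp opsin coding sequence was cloned between BamHI and NotI, directly upstream of an EYFP that had been placed in the backbone between NotI and XbaI. The channel is therefore made as a C-terminal EYFP fusion. Transcription is driven by the human CMV immediate-early enhancer and promoter and terminated by the bovine growth hormone polyadenylation signal. A T7 promoter lies between the CMV promoter and the insert and also serves as the sequencing primer site. The feature table does not annotate the opsin itself, but the unannotated gap between the T7 promoter and EYFP matches its expected position and size. A V5 epitope tag is annotated downstream of EYFP; the record does not show whether it is in frame or translated.

In E. coli the plasmid is maintained at high copy through a ColE1/pUC-type origin and selected with ampicillin via the β-lactamase gene. An f1 origin is also present. An SV40 early promoter drives a neomycin phosphotransferase cassette with an SV40 polyadenylation signal, which would allow G418 selection of stably transfected mammalian cells. Short lac, ble, bom and HIV LTR-like fragments in the annotation appear to be backbone remnants or incidental matches. The sequenced record is 7,083 nt, somewhat shorter than the 7,800 bp listed in the catalogue. The construct is intended for heterologous expression of this light-gated anion channel in mammalian cells, where EYFP fluorescence identifies expressing cells, in keeping with its origin in a comparative study of kinetics, conductance and spectral sensitivity among natural anion channelrhodopsins.
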