Features (pLannotate 1.2.2; 21 found; start..end, strand, type, name):
     80..409     +  promoter       SV40 promoter: SV40 enhancer and early promoter
    476..1267    +  CDS            neo: KKA2_KLEPN - Also known as kan, nptII. Experimental evidence at protein level: Swiss-Prot protein existence level 1. Resistance to kanamycin, neomycin, paromomycin, ribostamycin, butirosin and gentamicin B. From Klebsiella pneumoniae.
   1293..1451    +  CDS            ble (fragment): BLE_KLEPN - Experimental evidence at protein level: Swiss-Prot protein existence level 1. Binding protein with a strong affinity to the bleomycin family of antibiotics. Binds to CL990; an antimitotic-antibiotic compound. From Klebsiella pneumoniae.
   1446..1567    +  polyA_signal   SV40 poly(A) signal: SV40 polyadenylation signal
   1640..1656    -  protein_bind   lac operator: The lac repressor binds to the lac operator to inhibit transcription in E. coli. This inhibition can be relieved by adding lactose or isopropyl-β-D-thiogalactopyranoside (IPTG). lac repressor encoded by lacI
   1664..1694    -  promoter       lac promoter: promoter for the E. coli lac operon
   1709..1730    -  protein_bind   CAP binding site: CAP binding activates transcription in the presence of cAMP. E. coli catabolite activator protein
   1743..1835    -  CDS            lacI (fragment): lac repressor; lacI; The lac repressor binds to the lac operator to inhibit transcription in E. coli. This inhibition can be relieved by adding lactose or isopropyl-β-D-thiogalactopyranoside (IPTG).
   2018..2606    -  rep_origin     ori: high-copy-number ColE1/pMB1/pBR322/pUC origin of replication
   2777..3637    -  CDS            AmpR: β-lactamase; bla; confers resistance to ampicillin, carbenicillin, and related antibiotics
   3638..3742    -  promoter       AmpR promoter: bla
   3801..3853    -  misc_feature   bom (fragment): basis of mobility region from pBR322
   4008..4387    +  enhancer       CMV enhancer: human cytomegalovirus immediate early enhancer
   4388..4591    +  promoter       CMV promoter: human cytomegalovirus (CMV) immediate early promoter
   4587..4620    +  LTR            5' LTR (truncated) (fragment): truncated 5' long terminal repeat (LTR) from HIV-1
   4636..4654    +  promoter       T7 promoter: promoter for bacteriophage T7 RNA polymerase
   5608..6324    +  CDS            EYFP: enhanced YFP mammalian codon-optimized
   6354..6395    +  CDS            V5 tag: epitope tag from simian virus 5
   6451..6675    +  polyA_signal   bGH poly(A) signal: bovine growth hormone polyadenylation signal
   6679..6700    +  promoter       SV40 promoter (fragment): SV40 enhancer and early promoter
   6721..66      +  rep_origin     f1 ori (across the origin) (sequence partly withheld): f1 bacteriophage origin of replication; arrow indicates direction of (+) strand synthesis
>Addgene plasmid #103960 | pcDNA3.1-R1ACR_447-EYFP | addgene full sequence | sequence record 199327 | Addgene NGS Result
GGATTTTGCCGATTTCGGCCTATTGGTTAAAAAATGAGCTGATTTAACAAAAATTTAACGCGAATTAATT
CTGTGGAATGTGTGTCAGTTAGGGTGTGGAAAGTCCCCAGGCTCCCCAGCAGGCAGAAGTATGCAAAGCA
TGCATCTCAATTAGTCAGCAACCAGGTGTGGAAAGTCCCCAGGCTCCCCAGCAGGCAGAAGTATGCAAAG
CATGCATCTCAATTAGTCAGCAACCATAGTCCCGCCCCTAACTCCGCCCATCCCGCCCCTAACTCCGCCC
AGTTCCGCCCATTCTCCGCCCCATGGCTGACTAATTTTTTTTATTTATGCAGAGGCCGAGGCCGCCTCTG
CCTCTGAGCTATTCCAGAAGTAGTGAGGAGGCTTTTTTGGAGGCCTAGGCTTTTGCAAAAAGCTCCCGGG
AGCTTGTATATCCATTTTCGGATCTGATCAAGAGACAGGATGAGGATCGTTTCGCATGATTGAACAAGAT
GGATTGCACGCAGGTTCTCCGGCCGCTTGGGTGGAGAGGCTATTCGGCTATGACTGGGCACAACAGACAA
TCGGCTGCTCTGATGCCGCCGTGTTCCGGCTGTCAGCGCAGGGGCGCCCGGTTCTTTTTGTCAAGACCGA
CCTGTCCGGTGCCCTGAATGAACTGCAGGACGAGGCAGCGCGGCTATCGTGGCTGGCCACGACGGGCGTT
CCTTGCGCAGCTGTGCTCGACGTTGTCACTGAAGCGGGAAGGGACTGGCTGCTATTGGGCGAAGTGCCGG
GGCAGGATCTCCTGTCATCTCACCTTGCTCCTGCCGAGAAAGTATCCATCATGGCTGATGCAATGCGGCG
GCTGCATACGCTTGATCCGGCTACCTGCCCATTCGACCACCAAGCGAAACATCGCATCGAGCGAGCACGT
ACTCGGATGGAAGCCGGTCTTGTCGATCAGGATGATCTGGACGAAGAGCATCAGGGGCTCGCGCCAGCCG
AACTGTTCGCCAGGCTCAAGGCGCGCATGCCCGACGGCGAGGATCTCGTCGTGACCCATGGCGATGCCTG
CTTGCCGAATATCATGGTGGAAAATGGCCGCTTTTCTGGATTCATCGACTGTGGCCGGCTGGGTGTGGCG
GACCGCTATCAGGACATAGCGTTGGCTACCCGTGATATTGCTGAAGAGCTTGGCGGCGAATGGGCTGACC
GCTTCCTCGTGCTTTACGGTATCGCCGCTCCCGATTCGCAGCGCATCGCCTTCTATCGCCTTCTTGACGA
GTTCTTCTGAGCGGGACTCTGGGGTTCGCGAAATGACCGACCAAGCGACGCCCAACCTGCCATCACGAGA
TTTCGATTCCACCGCCGCCTTCTATGAAAGGTTGGGCTTCGGAATCGTTTTCCGGGACGCCGGCTGGATG
ATCCTCCAGCGCGGGGATCTCATGCTGGAGTTCTTCGCCCACCCCAACTTGTTTATTGCAGCTTATAATG
GTTACAAATAAAGCAATAGCATCACAAATTTCACAAATAAAGCATTTTTTTCACTGCATTCTAGTTGTGG
TTTGTCCAAACTCATCAATGTATCTTATCATGTCTGTATACCGTCGACCTCTAGCTAGAGCTTGGCGTAA
TCATGGTCATAGCTGTTTCCTGTGTGAAATTGTTATCCGCTCACAATTCCACACAACATACGAGCCGGAA
GCATAAAGTGTAAAGCCTGGGGTGCCTAATGAGTGAGCTAACTCACATTAATTGCGTTGCGCTCACTGCC
CGCTTTCCAGTCGGGAAACCTGTCGTGCCAGCTGCATTAATGAATCGGCCAACGCGCGGGGAGAGGCGGT
TTGCGTATTGGGCGCTCTTCCGCTTCCTCGCTCACTGACTCGCTGCGCTCGGTCGTTCGGCTGCGGCGAG
CGGTATCAGCTCACTCAAAGGCGGTAATACGGTTATCCACAGAATCAGGGGATAACGCAGGAAAGAACAT
GTGAGCAAAAGGCCAGCAAAAGGCCAGGAACCGTAAAAAGGCCGCGTTGCTGGCGTTTTTCCATAGGCTC
CGCCCCCCTGACGAGCATCACAAAAATCGACGCTCAAGTCAGAGGTGGCGAAACCCGACAGGACTATAAA
GATACCAGGCGTTTCCCCCTGGAAGCTCCCTCGTGCGCTCTCCTGTTCCGACCCTGCCGCTTACCGGATA
CCTGTCCGCCTTTCTCCCTTCGGGAAGCGTGGCGCTTTCTCATAGCTCACGCTGTAGGTATCTCAGTTCG
GTGTAGGTCGTTCGCTCCAAGCTGGGCTGTGTGCACGAACCCCCCGTTCAGCCCGACCGCTGCGCCTTAT
CCGGTAACTATCGTCTTGAGTCCAACCCGGTAAGACACGACTTATCGCCACTGGCAGCAGCCACTGGTAA
CAGGATTAGCAGAGCGAGGTATGTAGGCGGTGCTACAGAGTTCTTGAAGTGGTGGCCTAACTACGGCTAC
ACTAGAAGAACAGTATTTGGTATCTGCGCTCTGCTGAAGCCAGTTACCTTCGGAAAAAGAGTTGGTAGCT
CTTGATCCGGCAAACAAACCACCGCTGGTAGCGGTGGTTTTTTTGTTTGCAAGCAGCAGATTACGCGCAG
AAAAAAAGGATCTCAAGAAGATCCTTTGATCTTTTCTACGGGGTCTGACGCTCAGTGGAACGAAAACTCA
CGTTAAGGGATTTTGGTCATGAGATTATCAAAAAGGATCTTCACCTAGATCCTTTTAAATTAAAAATGAA
GTTTTAAATCAATCTAAAGTATATATGAGTAAACTTGGTCTGACAGTTACCAATGCTTAATCAGTGAGGC
ACCTATCTCAGCGATCTGTCTATTTCGTTCATCCATAGTTGCCTGACTCCCCGTCGTGTAGATAACTACG
ATACGGGAGGGCTTACCATCTGGCCCCAGTGCTGCAATGATACCGCGAGACCCACGCTCACCGGCTCCAG
ATTTATCAGCAATAAACCAGCCAGCCGGAAGGGCCGAGCGCAGAAGTGGTCCTGCAACTTTATCCGCCTC
CATCCAGTCTATTAATTGTTGCCGGGAAGCTAGAGTAAGTAGTTCGCCAGTTAATAGTTTGCGCAACGTT
GTTGCCATTGCTACAGGCATCGTGGTGTCACGCTCGTCGTTTGGTATGGCTTCATTCAGCTCCGGTTCCC
AACGATCAAGGCGAGTTACATGATCCCCCATGTTGTGCAAAAAAGCGGTTAGCTCCTTCGGTCCTCCGAT
CGTTGTCAGAAGTAAGTTGGCCGCAGTGTTATCACTCATGGTTATGGCAGCACTGCATAATTCTCTTACT
GTCATGCCATCCGTAAGATGCTTTTCTGTGACTGGTGAGTACTCAACCAAGTCATTCTGAGAATAGTGTA
TGCGGCGACCGAGTTGCTCTTGCCCGGCGTCAATACGGGATAATACCGCGCCACATAGCAGAACTTTAAA
AGTGCTCATCATTGGAAAACGTTCTTCGGGGCGAAAACTCTCAAGGATCTTACCGCTGTTGAGATCCAGT
TCGATGTAACCCACTCGTGCACCCAACTGATCTTCAGCATCTTTTACTTTCACCAGCGTTTCTGGGTGAG
CAAAAACAGGAAGGCAAAATGCCGCAAAAAAGGGAATAAGGGCGACACGGAAATGTTGAATACTCATACT
CTTCCTTTTTCAATATTATTGAAGCATTTATCAGGGTTATTGTCTCATGAGCGGATACATATTTGAATGT
ATTTAGAAAAATAAACAAATAGGGGTTCCGCGCACATTTCCCCGAAAAGTGCCACCTGACGTCGACGGAT
CGGGAGATCTCCCGATCCCCTATGGTGCACTCTCAGTACAATCTGCTCTGATGCCGCATAGTTAAGCCAG
TATCTGCTCCCTGCTTGTGTGTTGGAGGTCGCTGAGTAGTGCGCGAGCAAAATTTAAGCTACAACAAGGC
AAGGCTTGACCGACAATTGCATGAAGAATCTGCTTAGGGTTAGGCGTTTTGCGCTGCTTCGCGATGTACG
GGCCAGATATACGCGTTGACATTGATTATTGACTAGTTATTAATAGTAATCAATTACGGGGTCATTAGTT
CATAGCCCATATATGGAGTTCCGCGTTACATAACTTACGGTAAATGGCCCGCCTGGCTGACCGCCCAACG
ACCCCCGCCCATTGACGTCAATAATGACGTATGTTCCCATAGTAACGCCAATAGGGACTTTCCATTGACG
TCAATGGGTGGAGTATTTACGGTAAACTGCCCACTTGGCAGTACATCAAGTGTATCATATGCCAAGTACG
CCCCCTATTGACGTCAATGACGGTAAATGGCCCGCCTGGCATTATGCCCAGTACATGACCTTATGGGACT
TTCCTACTTGGCAGTACATCTACGTATTAGTCATCGCTATTACCATGGTGATGCGGTTTTGGCAGTACAT
CAATGGGCGTGGATAGCGGTTTGACTCACGGGGATTTCCAAGTCTCCACCCCATTGACGTCAATGGGAGT
TTGTTTTGGCACCAAAATCAACGGGACTTTCCAAAATGTCGTAACAACTCCGCCCCATTGACGCAAATGG
GCGGTAGGCGTGTACGGTGGGAGGTCTATATAAGCAGAGCTCTCTGGCTAACTAGAGAACCCACTGCTTA
CTGGCTTATCGAAATTAATACGACTCACTATAGGGAGACCCAAGCTGGCTAGTTAAGCTTGGTACCGAGC
TCGGATCCATGGTGTGGTCCCATGTGGACGAGCCTGCCCTGGGACCCTATGGCAGCTGGGAAGCCGCCAA
CCCCGATTGTGTGGCCCTGGGCCTGACCACCTCCAAGAACACCAAGATGATCCTCCTGCTGTTCGCCAGC
ATTTGCGCCTGTCAGGTGCTGTTCATGGCCAGCAGGGCCCCTAGGATTACATGGGAGGCCGTCTACCTGC
CTCTGATCGAGACCATCCTGTACGCTATGGCCAGCACCGGCAATGGCCAGCTGAGGCTGGGAGACGGCAG
GGTGCTGCCTATCGCCAGGTACTGCTCCTGGCTGATCACCTGCCCCATCATGCTGTTCCAGGTGGTGGGA
CTCTACGATCTGAAGCTCTGGGGAATCTCCTGCAAGCACATGGTGATGGCCGCCGCCCTGATCAGAACCG
TCTTTGGAATCGGCGCTTCCGTGACACTGGATGACCAGATGAGGTGGGTGCAGTTCTTTCTGTCCTACGC
CTTCTTCTTCTTTGAGCTGTACTGCGCCTACATGATCTTCGGCGCTGCCCTGAAGCAGTTCGGCGAAGTG
AGAACCACCCTGAATAGCATCGTGTACTCCAGGATCATGCTGCTGAGGTTCATTTTCTTCCTGAGCTGGA
ACAGCTTCGGCATCATCTGGCTGCTGAGCAGCACCGGCCTGTGCATGATTTCCGAGGACGTGTCCGTGCT
GGCCTACCTGGCCGCTGACATGCTGTGCAAGAACACCTACGGCATCATCAACGCCAACACCCTGTTCAGA
GTCCTGGACGGCAAGTGGACCCCCGAGACACTGGAGGAAGCCGCCTCCGGCGTGAAGAAGGCCAACCCCA
ACCACGTGGGCGAGACATACCTGGAGAGGATGATGGCCGGCATTAGGGGCAGCGCTAAGCCCGAGGAGGC
GGCCGCCGTGAGCAAGGGCGAGGAGCTGTTCACCGGGGTGGTGCCCATCCTGGTCGAGCTGGACGGCGAC
GTAAACGGCCACAAGTTCAGCGTGTCCGGCGAGGGCGAGGGCGATGCCACCTACGGCAAGCTGACCCTGA
AGTTCATCTGCACCACCGGCAAGCTGCCCGTGCCCTGGCCCACCCTCGTGACCACCTTCGGCTACGGCCT
GCAGTGCTTCGCCCGCTACCCCGACCACATGAAGCAGCACGACTTCTTCAAGTCCGCCATGCCCGAAGGC
TACGTCCAGGAGCGCACCATCTTCTTCAAGGACGACGGCAACTACAAGACCCGCGCCGAGGTGAAGTTCG
AGGGCGACACCCTGGTGAACCGCATCGAGCTGAAGGGCATCGACTTCAAGGAGGACGGCAACATCCTGGG
GCACAAGCTGGAGTACAACTACAACAGCCACAACGTCTATATCATGGCCGACAAGCAGAAGAACGGCATC
AAGGTGAACTTCAAGATCCGCCACAACATCGAGGACGGCAGCGTGCAGCTCGCCGACCACTACCAGCAGA
ACACCCCCATCGGCGACGGCCCCGTGCTGCTGCCCGACAACCACTACCTGAGCTACCAGTCCGCCCTGAG
CAAAGACCCCAACGAGAAGCGCGATCACATGGTCCTGCTGGAGTTCGTGACCGCCGCCGGGATCACTCTC
GGCATGGACGAGCTGTACAAGTAACATATGCTCTAGAGGGCCCGCGGTTCGAAGGTAAGCCTATCCCTAA
CCCTCTCCTCGGTCTCGATTCTACGCGTACCGGTCATCATCACCATCACCATTGAGTTTAAACCCGCTGA
TCAGCCTCGACTGTGCCTTCTAGTTGCCAGCCATCTGTTGTTTGCCCCTCCCCCGTGCCTTCCTTGACCC
TGGAAGGTGCCACTCCCACTGTCCTTTCCTAATAAAATGAGGAAATTGCATCGCATTGTCTGAGTAGGTG
TCATTCTATTCTGGGGGGTGGGGTGGGGCAGGACAGCAAGGGGGAGGATTGGGAAGACAATAGCAGGCAT
GCTGGGGATGCGGTGGGCTCTATGGCTTCTGAGGCGGAAAGAACCAGCTGGGGCTCTAGGGGGTATCCCC
[124 nt withheld, positions 6721-6844]
C
[91 nt withheld, positions 6846-6936]
A
[49 nt withheld, positions 6938-6986]
CCTTTGACGTTGGAGTCCACGTTCTTT
[37 nt withheld, positions 7014-7050]
ACCCTATCTCGGTCTATTCTTTTGATTTATAAG
