>Addgene plasmid #103960 | pcDNA3.1-R1ACR_447-EYFP | depositor partial sequence | sequence record 196890 | Anion channelrhodopsin R1ACR_447
ATGGTGTGGTCCCATGTGGACGAGCCTGCCCTGGGACCCTATGGCAGCTGGGAAGCCGCCAACCCCGATT
GTGTGGCCCTGGGCCTGACCACCTCCAAGAACACCAAGATGATCCTCCTGCTGTTCGCCAGCATTTGCGC
CTGTCAGGTGCTGTTCATGGCCAGCAGGGCCCCTAGGATTACATGGGAGGCCGTCTACCTGCCTCTGATC
GAGACCATCCTGTACGCTATGGCCAGCACCGGCAATGGCCAGCTGAGGCTGGGAGACGGCAGGGTGCTGC
CTATCGCCAGGTACTGCTCCTGGCTGATCACCTGCCCCATCATGCTGTTCCAGGTGGTGGGACTCTACGA
TCTGAAGCTCTGGGGAATCTCCTGCAAGCACATGGTGATGGCCGCCGCCCTGATCAGAACCGTCTTTGGA
ATCGGCGCTTCCGTGACACTGGATGACCAGATGAGGTGGGTGCAGTTCTTTCTGTCCTACGCCTTCTTCT
TCTTTGAGCTGTACTGCGCCTACATGATCTTCGGCGCTGCCCTGAAGCAGTTCGGCGAAGTGAGAACCAC
CCTGAATAGCATCGTGTACTCCAGGATCATGCTGCTGAGGTTCATTTTCTTCCTGAGCTGGAACAGCTTC
GGCATCATCTGGCTGCTGAGCAGCACCGGCCTGTGCATGATTTCCGAGGACGTGTCCGTGCTGGCCTACC
TGGCCGCTGACATGCTGTGCAAGAACACCTACGGCATCATCAACGCCAACACCCTGTTCAGAGTCCTGGA
CGGCAAGTGGACCCCCGAGACACTGGAGGAAGCCGCCTCCGGCGTGAAGAAGGCCAACCCCAACCACGTG
GGCGAGACATACCTGGAGAGGATGATGGCCGGCATTAGGGGCAGCGCTAAGCCCGAGGAG
