>Addgene plasmid #103960 | pcDNA3.1-R1ACR_447-EYFP | depositor partial sequence | sequence record 196891 | EYFP
GTGAGCAAGGGCGAGGAGCTGTTCACCGGGGTGGTGCCCATCCTGGTCGAGCTGGACGGCGACGTAAACG
GCCACAAGTTCAGCGTGTCCGGCGAGGGCGAGGGCGATGCCACCTACGGCAAGCTGACCCTGAAGTTCAT
CTGCACCACCGGCAAGCTGCCCGTGCCCTGGCCCACCCTCGTGACCACCTTCGGCTACGGCCTGCAGTGC
TTCGCCCGCTACCCCGACCACATGAAGCAGCACGACTTCTTCAAGTCCGCCATGCCCGAAGGCTACGTCC
AGGAGCGCACCATCTTCTTCAAGGACGACGGCAACTACAAGACCCGCGCCGAGGTGAAGTTCGAGGGCGA
CACCCTGGTGAACCGCATCGAGCTGAAGGGCATCGACTTCAAGGAGGACGGCAACATCCTGGGGCACAAG
CTGGAGTACAACTACAACAGCCACAACGTCTATATCATGGCCGACAAGCAGAAGAACGGCATCAAGGTGA
ACTTCAAGATCCGCCACAACATCGAGGACGGCAGCGTGCAGCTCGCCGACCACTACCAGCAGAACACCCC
CATCGGCGACGGCCCCGTGCTGCTGCCCGACAACCACTACCTGAGCTACCAGTCCGCCCTGAGCAAAGAC
CCCAACGAGAAGCGCGATCACATGGTCCTGCTGGAGTTCGTGACCGCCGCCGGGATCACTCTCGGCATGG
ACGAGCTGTACAAGTAA
